Addgene plasmid #171229: pCIneo-AR-S308A
Purpose: Mammalian expression of un-tagged human androgen receptor phosphorylation mutant: AR-Ser308Ala (AR-S308A)
Depositing lab: Steven Balk. Depositing organization: Beth Israel Deaconess Medical Center. Publication: Androgen receptor phosphorylation and stabilization in prostate cancer by cyclin-dependent kinase 1. Chen S, Xu Y, Yuan X, Bubley GJ, Balk SP. Proc Natl Acad Sci U S A. 2006 Oct 24;103(43):15969-74. doi: 10.1073/pnas.0604193103. Epub 2006 Oct 16. PubMed 17043241.
Backbone
  Vector backbone: pCIneo
  Backbone manufacturer: Promega
  Backbone size w/o insert (bp): 5500
  Vector type: Mammalian Expression, Bacterial Expression
  Selectable markers: Neomycin (select with G418)
Growth in bacteria
  Bacterial resistance: Ampicillin, 100 μg/mL
  Growth temperature: 37°C
  Growth strain: DH5alpha
  Copy number: High Copy
Gene/Insert
  Gene/Insert name: human androgen receptor Ser308Ala mutant (alt name: AR-S308A)
  Species: H. sapiens (human)
  Insert size (bp): 3000
  Mutation: AR-Ser308Ala (AR-S308A)
  Entrez Gene: AR (a.k.a. AIS, AR8, DHTR, HUMARA, HYSP1, KD, NR3C4, SBMA, SMAX1, TFM)
  Promoter: CMV
  Cloning method: Restriction Enzyme; 5′ cloning site NheI (unknown if destroyed); 3′ cloning site NotI (unknown if destroyed)
  Sequencing primers: 5′ CMV_fwd_primer
Terms and licenses: Academic/Nonprofit Terms; Industry Terms: Not Available to Industry
Depositor comments: Mutation in an AR Ser-Pro phosphorylation site, and the exact amino acid residue position and composition may slightly vary based on human AR versions.
How to cite: pCIneo-AR-S308A was a gift from Steven Balk (Addgene plasmid # 171229 ; http://n2t.net/addgene:171229 ; RRID:Addgene_171229)
