[The description below was written by a language model from this plasmid's Addgene catalogue record and pLannotate feature annotations shown in this document.]
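Description:
pCIneo-AR-S308A is a mammalian expression plasmid built on the Promega pCIneo backbone that carries an untagged human androgen receptor (AR) in which serine 308 is replaced by alanine. The full sequenced record is about 8.5 kb. It is propagated in E. coli as a high-copy plasmid through a ColE1/pUC-type origin with ampicillin selection (β-lactamase under its own promoter), and an f1 origin is also present, which allows single-stranded DNA production. For mammalian cells, a separate cassette places the neomycin phosphotransferase gene under the SV40 enhancer/early promoter with a synthetic poly(A) signal, allowing G418 selection of stable transfectants.

The AR coding sequence, cloned between NheI and NotI sites, is driven by the human CMV immediate-early enhancer and promoter. A chimeric β-globin/immunoglobulin intron lies upstream of the insert, a standard element that tends to improve mRNA processing and expression. Transcripts terminate at an SV40 polyadenylation signal. T7 and partial T3 phage promoters flank the cloning region, and the T7 promoter could support in vitro transcription of the insert. The automated annotation matches the insert to human AR and quotes a note about a truncated isoform, but that text is generic database commentary and is not a statement about this construct.

Ser308 lies in a Ser-Pro phosphorylation motif, so the alanine substitution blocks phosphorylation at that site. The depositor notes that the exact residue numbering may differ slightly between human AR versions. The plasmid comes from work on AR phosphorylation and stabilization by cyclin-dependent kinase 1 in prostate cancer, where such a mutant serves for comparison with wild-type receptor.
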