Features (pLannotate 1.2.2; 19 found; start..end, strand, type, name):
    140..517     +  enhancer       CMV enhancer: human cytomegalovirus immediate early enhancer
    518..729     +  promoter       CMV promoter: human cytomegalovirus (CMV) immediate early promoter
    890..1022    +  intron         chimeric intron: chimera between introns from human β-globin and immunoglobulin heavy chain genes
   1067..1085    +  promoter       T7 promoter: promoter for bacteriophage T7 RNA polymerase
   1125..3878    +  CDS            AR: ANDR_HUMAN - Also known as DHTR, NR3C4. Experimental evidence at protein level: Swiss-Prot protein existence level 1. [Isoform 4]: Lacks the C-terminal ligand-binding domain and may therefore constitutively activate the transcription of a specific set of genes independently of steroid hormones. From Homo sapiens (Human).
   4189..4206    -  promoter       T3 promoter (fragment): promoter for bacteriophage T3 RNA polymerase
   4224..4345    -  polyA_signal   SV40 poly(A) signal: SV40 polyadenylation signal
   4368..4436    -  CDS            large T antigen (fragment): large T antigen from SV40 (simian virus 40)
   4460..4527    +  CDS            lacZα (fragment): LacZα fragment of β-galactosidase; lacZ fragment
   4531..4959    +  rep_origin     f1 ori (sequence partly withheld): f1 bacteriophage origin of replication; arrow indicates direction of (+) strand synthesis
   4987..5038    -  misc_feature   bom (fragment): basis of mobility region from pBR322
   5103..5460    +  promoter       SV40 promoter: SV40 enhancer and early promoter
   5511..6302    +  CDS            neo: KKA2_KLEPN - Also known as kan, nptII. Experimental evidence at protein level: Swiss-Prot protein existence level 1. Resistance to kanamycin, neomycin, paromomycin, ribostamycin, butirosin and gentamicin B. From Klebsiella pneumoniae.
   6369..6417    +  polyA_signal   poly(A) signal: synthetic polyadenylation signal
   6437..6491    -  misc_feature   bom (fragment): basis of mobility region from pBR322
   6593..6628    -  CDS            rop (fragment): Rop protein, which maintains plasmids at low copy number; rop
   6723..6827    +  promoter       AmpR promoter: bla
   6828..7688    +  CDS            AmpR: β-lactamase; bla; confers resistance to ampicillin, carbenicillin, and related antibiotics
   7859..8447    +  rep_origin     ori: high-copy-number ColE1/pMB1/pBR322/pUC origin of replication
>Addgene plasmid #171229 | pCIneo-AR-S308A | addgene full sequence | sequence record 336012 | Addgene NGS Result
TCAATATTGGCCATTAGCCATATTATTCATTGGTTATATAGCATAAATCAATATTGGCTATTGGCCATTG
CATACGTTGTATCTATATCATAATATGTACATTTATATTGGCTCATGTCCAATATGACCGCCATGTTGGC
ATTGATTATTGACTAGTTATTAATAGTAATCAATTACGGGGTCATTAGTTCATAGCCCATATATGGAGTT
CCGCGTTACATAACTTACGGTAAATGGCCCGCCTGGCTGACCGCCCAACGACCCCCGCCCATTGACGTCA
ATAATGACGTATGTTCCCATAGTAACGCCAATAGGGACTTTCCATTGACGTCAATGGGTGGAGTATTTAC
GGTAAACTGCCCACTTGGCAGTACATCAAGTGTATCATATGCCAAGTCCGCCCCCTATTGACGTCAATGA
CGGTAAATGGCCCGCCTGGCATTATGCCCAGTACATGACCTTACGGGACTTTCCTACTTGGCAGTACATC
TACGTATTAGTCATCGCTATTACCATGGTGATGCGGTTTTGGCAGTACACCAATGGGCGTGGATAGCGGT
TTGACTCACGGGGATTTCCAAGTCTCCACCCCATTGACGTCAATGGGAGTTTGTTTTGGCACCAAAATCA
ACGGGACTTTCCAAAATGTCGTAACAACTGCGATCGCCCGCCCCGTTGACGCAAATGGGCGGTAGGCGTG
TACGGTGGGAGGTCTATATAAGCAGAGCTCGTTTAGTGAACCGTCAGATCACTAGAAGCTTTATTGCGGT
AGTTTATCACAGTTAAATTGCTAACGCAGTCAGTGCTTCTGACACAACAGTCTCGAACTTAAGCTGCAGT
GACTCTCTTAAGGTAGCCTTGCAGAAGTTGGTCGTGAGGCACTGGGCAGGTAAGTATCAAGGTTACAAGA
CAGGTTTAAGGAGACCAATAGAAACTGGGCTTGTCGAGACAGAGAAGACTCTTGCGTTTCTGATAGGCAC
CTATTGGTCTTACTGACATCCACTTTGCCTTTCTCTCCACAGGTGTCCACTCCCAGTTCAATTACAGCTC
TTAAGGCTAGAGTACTTAATACGACTCACTATAGGCTAGCGTTTAAACTTAAGCTTGGTACCGAGCTCGG
ATCCATGGAAGTGCAGTTAGGGCTGGGAAGGGTCTACCCTCGGCCGCCGTCCAAGACCTACCGAGGAGCT
TTCCAGAATCTGTTCCAGAGCGTGCGCGAAGTGATCCAGAACCCGGGCCCCAGGCACCCAGAGGCCGCGA
GCGCAGCACCTCCCGGCGCCAGTTTGCTGCTGCTGCAGCAGCAGCAGCAGCAGCAGCAGCAGCAGCAGCA
GCAGCAGCAGCAGCAAGAGACTAGCCCCAGGCAGCAGCAGCAGCAGCAGGGTGAGGATGGTTCTCCCCAA
GCCCATCGTAGAGGCCCCACAGGCTACCTGGTCCTGGATGAGGAACAGCAACCTTCACAGCCGCAGTCGG
CCCTGGAGTGCCACCCCGAGAGAGGTTGCGTCCCAGAGCCTGGAGCCGCCGTGGCCGCCAGCAAGGGGCT
GCCGCAGCAGCTGCCAGCACCTCCGGACGAGGATGACTCAGCTGCCCCATCCACGTTGTCCCTGCTGGGC
CCCACTTTCCCCGGCTTAAGCAGCTGCTCCGCTGACCTTAAAGACATCCTGAGCGAGGCCAGCACCATGC
AACTCCTTCAGCAACAGCAGCAGGAAGCAGTATCCGAAGGCAGCAGCAGCGGGAGAGCGAGGGAGGCCTC
GGGGGCTCCCACTTCCTCCAAGGACAATTACTTAGGGGGCACTTCGACCATTTCTGACAACGCCAAGGAG
TTGTGTAAGGCAGTGTCGGTGTCCATGGGCCTGGGTGTGGAGGCGTTGGAGCATCTGAGTCCAGGGGAAC
AGCTTCGGGGGGATTGCATGTACGCCCCACTTTTGGGAGTTCCACCCGCTGTGCGTCCCACTCCTTGTGC
CCCATTGGCCGAATGCAAAGGTTCTCTGCTAGACGACAGCGCAGGCAAGAGCACTGAAGATACTGCTGAG
TATGCCCCTTTCAAGGGAGGTTACACCAAAGGGCTAGAAGGCGAGAGCCTAGGCTGCTCTGGCAGCGCTG
CAGCAGGGAGCTCCGGGACACTTGAACTGCCGTCTACCCTGTCTCTCTACAAGTCCGGAGCACTGGACGA
GGCAGCTGCGTACCAGAGTCGCGACTACTACAACTTTCCACTGGCTCTGGCCGGACCGCCGCCCCCTCCG
CCGCCTCCCCATCCCCACGCTCGCATCAAGCTGGAGAACCCGCTGGACTACGGCAGCGCCTGGGCGGCTG
CGGCGGCGCAGTGCCGCTATGGGGACCTGGCGAGCCTGCATGGCGCGGGTGCAGCGGGACCCGGTTCTGG
GTCACCCTCAGCCGCCGCTTCCTCATCCTGGCACACTCTCTTCACAGCCGAAGAAGGCCAGTTGTATGGA
CCGTGTGGTGGTGGTGGGGGTGGTGGTGGCGGCGGCGGCGGCGGCGGCGGCGGCGGCGGCGGCGGCGGCG
GCGGCGGCGGCGGCGGCGAGGCGGGAGCTGTAGCCCCCTACGGCTACACTCGGCCCCCTCAGGGGCTGGC
GGGCCAGGAAAGCGACTTCACCGCACCTGATGTGTGGTACCCTGGCGGCATGGTGAGCAGAGTGCCCTAT
CCCAGTCCCACTTGTGTCAAAAGCGAAATGGGCCCCTGGATGGATAGCTACTCCGGACCTTACGGGGACA
TGCGTTTGGAGACTGCCAGGGACCATGTTTTGCCCATTGACTATTACTTTCCACCCCAGAAGACCTGCCT
GATCTGTGGAGATGAAGCTTCTGGGTGTCACTATGGAGCTCTCACATGTGGAAGCTGCAAGGTCTTCTTC
AAAAGAGCCGCTGAAGGGAAACAGAAGTACCTGTGCGCCAGCAGAAATGATTGCACTATTGATAAATTCC
GAAGGAAAAATTGTCCATCTTGTCGTCTTCGGAAATGTTATGAAGCAGGGATGACTCTGGGAGCCCGGAA
GCTGAAGAAACTTGGTAATCTGAAACTACAGGAGGAAGGAGAGGCTTCCAGCACCACCAGCCCCACTGAG
GAGACAACCCAGAAGCTGACAGTGTCACACATTGAAGGCTATGAATGTCAGCCCATCTTTCTGAATGTCC
TGGAAGCCATTGAGCCAGGTGTAGTGTGTGCTGGACACGACAACAACCAGCCCGACTCCTTTGCAGCCTT
GCTCTCTAGCCTCAATGAACTGGGAGAGAGACAGCTTGTACACGTGGTCAAGTGGGCCAAGGCCTTGCCT
GGCTTCCGCAACTTACACGTGGACGACCAGATGGCTGTCATTCAGTACTCCTGGATGGGGCTCATGGTGT
TTGCCATGGGCTGGCGATCCTTCACCAATGTCAACTCCAGGATGCTCTACTTCGCCCCTGATCTGGTTTT
CAATGAGTACCGCATGCACAAGTCCCGGATGTACAGCCAGTGTGTCCGAATGAGGCACCTCTCTCAAGAG
TTTGGATGGCTCCAAATCACCCCCCAGGAATTCCTGTGCATGAAAGCACTGCTACTCTTCAGCATTATTC
CAGTGGATGGGCTGAAAAATCAAAAATTCTTTGATGAACTTCGAATGAACTACATCAAGGAACTCGATCG
TATCATTGCATGCAAAAGAAAAAATCCCACATCCTGCTCAAGACGCTTCTACCAGCTCACCAAGCTCCTG
GACTCCGTGCAGCCTATTGCGAGAGAGCTGCATCAGTTCACTTTTGACCTGCTAATCAAGTCACACATGG
TGAGCGTGGACTTTCCGGAAATGATGGCAGAGATCATCTCTGTGCAAGTGCCCAAGATCCTTTCTGGGAA
AGTCAAGCCCATCTATTTCCACACCCAGTGAAGCATTGGAAACCCTATTTCCCCACCCCAGCTCATGCCC
CCTTTCAGATGTCTTCTGCCTGTTATAACTCTGCACTACTCCTCTGCAGTGCCTTGGGGAATTTCCTCTA
TTGATGTACAGTCTGTCATGAACATGTTCCTGAATTCTATTTGCTGGGCTTTTTTTTTCTCTTTCTCTCC
TTTCTTTTTCTTCTTCCCTCCCTATCTAACCCTCCCATGGCACCTTCAGACTTTGCTTCCCATTGTGGCT
CCTATCTGTGTTTTGAATGGTGTTGTATGCCTTTATCCAGCACAGTGGCGGCCGCTTCCCTTTAGTGAGG
GTTAATGCTTCGAGCAGACATGATAAGATACATTGATGAGTTTGGACAAACCACAACTAGAATGCAGTGA
AAAAAATGCTTTATTTGTGAAATTTGTGATGCTATTGCTTTATTTGTAACCATTATAAGCTGCAATAAAC
AAGTTAACAACAACAATTGCATTCATTTTATGTTTCAGGTTCAGGGGGAGATGTGGGAGGTTTTTTAAAG
CAAGTAAAACCTCTACAAATGTGGTAAAATCCGATAAGGATCGATCCGGGCTGGCGTAATAGCGAAGAGG
CCCGCACCGATCGCCCTTCCCAACAGTTGCGCAGCCTGAATGGCGAATGG
[124 nt withheld, positions 4531-4654]
C
[91 nt withheld, positions 4656-4746]
A
[49 nt withheld, positions 4748-4796]
CCTTTGACGTTGGAGTCCACGTTCTTT
[37 nt withheld, positions 4824-4860]
ACCCTATCTCGGTCTATTCTTTTGATTTATAAGGGATTTTGCCGATTTCGGCCTATTGGTTAAAAAATGA
GCTGATTTAACAAAAATTTAACGCGAATTTTAACAAAATATTAACGCTTACAATTTCCTGATGCGGTATT
TTCTCCTTACGCATCTGTGCGGTATTTCACACCGCATACGCGGATCTGCGCAGCACCATGGCCTGAAATA
ACCTCTGAAAGAGGAACTTGGTTAGGTACCTTCTGAGGCGGAAAGAACCAGCTGTGGAATGTGTGTCAGT
TAGGGTGTGGAAAGTCCCCAGGCTCCCCAGCAGGCAGAAGTATGCAAAGCATGCATCTCAATTAGTCAGC
AACCAGGTGTGGAAAGTCCCCAGGCTCCCCAGCAGGCAGAAGTATGCAAAGCATGCATCTCAATTAGTCA
GCAACCATAGTCCCGCCCCTAACTCCGCCCATCCCGCCCCTAACTCCGCCCAGTTCCGCCCATTCTCCGC
CCCATGGCTGACTAATTTTTTTTATTTATGCAGAGGCCGAGGCCGCCTCGGCCTCTGAGCTATTCCAGAA
GTAGTGAGGAGGCTTTTTTGGAGGCCTAGGCTTTTGCAAAAAGCTTGATTCTTCTGACACAACAGTCTCG
AACTTAAGGCTAGAGCCACCATGATTGAACAAGATGGATTGCACGCAGGTTCTCCGGCCGCTTGGGTGGA
GAGGCTATTCGGCTATGACTGGGCACAACAGACAATCGGCTGCTCTGATGCCGCCGTGTTCCGGCTGTCA
GCGCAGGGGCGCCCGGTTCTTTTTGTCAAGACCGACCTGTCCGGTGCCCTGAATGAACTGCAGGACGAGG
CAGCGCGGCTATCGTGGCTGGCCACGACGGGCGTTCCTTGCGCAGCTGTGCTCGACGTTGTCACTGAAGC
GGGAAGGGACTGGCTGCTATTGGGCGAAGTGCCGGGGCAGGATCTCCTGTCATCTCACCTTGCTCCTGCC
GAGAAAGTATCCATCATGGCTGATGCAATGCGGCGGCTGCATACGCTTGATCCGGCTACCTGCCCATTCG
ACCACCAAGCGAAACATCGCATCGAGCGAGCACGTACTCGGATGGAAGCCGGTCTTGTCGATCAGGATGA
TCTGGACGAAGAGCATCAGGGGCTCGCGCCAGCCGAACTGTTCGCCAGGCTCAAGGCGCGCATGCCCGAC
GGCGAGGATCTCGTCGTGACCCATGGCGATGCCTGCTTGCCGAATATCATGGTGGAAAATGGCCGCTTTT
CTGGATTCATCGACTGTGGCCGGCTGGGTGTGGCGGACCGCTATCAGGACATAGCGTTGGCTACCCGTGA
TATTGCTGAAGAGCTTGGCGGCGAATGGGCTGACCGCTTCCTCGTGCTTTACGGTATCGCCGCTCCCGAT
TCGCAGCGCATCGCCTTCTATCGCCTTCTTGACGAGTTCTTCTGAGCGGGACTCTGGGGTTCGAAATGAC
CGACCAAGCGACGCCCAACCTGCCATCACGATGGCCGCAATAAAATATCTTTATTTTCATTACATCTGTG
TGTTGGTTTTTTGTGTGAATCGATAGCGATAAGGATCCGCGTATGGTGCACTCTCAGTACAATCTGCTCT
GATGCCGCATAGTTAAGCCAGCCCCGACACCCGCCAACACCCGCTGACGCGCCCTGACGGGCTTGTCTGC
TCCCGGCATCCGCTTACAGACAAGCTGTGACCGTCTCCGGGAGCTGCATGTGTCAGAGGTTTTCACCGTC
ATCACCGAAACGCGCGAGACGAAAGGGCCTCGTGATACGCCTATTTTTATAGGTTAATGTCATGATAATA
ATGGTTTCTTAGACGTCAGGTGGCACTTTTCGGGGAAATGTGCGCGGAACCCCTATTTGTTTATTTTTCT
AAATACATTCAAATATGTATCCGCTCATGAGACAATAACCCTGATAAATGCTTCAATAATATTGAAAAAG
GAAGAGTATGAGTATTCAACATTTCCGTGTCGCCCTTATTCCCTTTTTTGCGGCATTTTGCCTTCCTGTT
TTTGCTCACCCAGAAACGCTGGTGAAAGTAAAAGATGCTGAAGATCAGTTGGGTGCACGAGTGGGTTACA
TCGAACTGGATCTCAACAGCGGTAAGATCCTTGAGAGTTTTCGCCCCGAAGAACGTTTTCCAATGATGAG
CACTTTTAAAGTTCTGCTATGTGGCGCGGTATTATCCCGTATTGACGCCGGGCAAGAGCAACTCGGTCGC
CGCATACACTATTCTCAGAATGACTTGGTTGAGTACTCACCAGTCACAGAAAAGCATCTTACGGATGGCA
TGACAGTAAGAGAATTATGCAGTGCTGCCATAACCATGAGTGATAACACTGCGGCCAACTTACTTCTGAC
AACGATCGGAGGACCGAAGGAGCTAACCGCTTTTTTGCACAACATGGGGGATCATGTAACTCGCCTTGAT
CGTTGGGAACCGGAGCTGAATGAAGCCATACCAAACGACGAGCGTGACACCACGATGCCTGTAGCAATGG
CAACAACGTTGCGCAAACTATTAACTGGCGAACTACTTACTCTAGCTTCCCGGCAACAATTAATAGACTG
GATGGAGGCGGATAAAGTTGCAGGACCACTTCTGCGCTCGGCCCTTCCGGCTGGCTGGTTTATTGCTGAT
AAATCTGGAGCCGGTGAGCGTGGGTCTCGCGGTATCATTGCAGCACTGGGGCCAGATGGTAAGCCCTCCC
GTATCGTAGTTATCTACACGACGGGGAGTCAGGCAACTATGGATGAACGAAATAGACAGATCGCTGAGAT
AGGTGCCTCACTGATTAAGCATTGGTAACTGTCAGACCAAGTTTACTCATATATACTTTAGATTGATTTA
AAACTTCATTTTTAATTTAAAAGGATCTAGGTGAAGATCCTTTTTGATAATCTCATGACCAAAATCCCTT
AACGTGAGTTTTCGTTCCACTGAGCGTCAGACCCCGTAGAAAAGATCAAAGGATCTTCTTGAGATCCTTT
TTTTCTGCGCGTAATCTGCTGCTTGCAAACAAAAAAACCACCGCTACCAGCGGTGGTTTGTTTGCCGGAT
CAAGAGCTACCAACTCTTTTTCCGAAGGTAACTGGCTTCAGCAGAGCGCAGATACCAAATACTGTTCTTC
TAGTGTAGCCGTAGTTAGGCCACCACTTCAAGAACTCTGTAGCACCGCCTACATACCTCGCTCTGCTAAT
CCTGTTACCAGTGGCTGCTGCCAGTGGCGATAAGTCGTGTCTTACCGGGTTGGACTCAAGACGATAGTTA
CCGGATAAGGCGCAGCGGTCGGGCTGAACGGGGGGTTCGTGCACACAGCCCAGCTTGGAGCGAACGACCT
ACACCGAACTGAGATACCTACAGCGTGAGCTATGAGAAAGCGCCACGCTTCCCGAAGGGAGAAAGGCGGA
CAGGTATCCGGTAAGCGGCAGGGTCGGAACAGGAGAGCGCACGAGGGAGCTTCCAGGGGGAAACGCCTGG
TATCTTTATAGTCCTGTCGGGTTTCGCCACCTCTGACTTGAGCGTCGATTTTTGTGATGCTCGTCAGGGG
GGCGGAGCCTATGGAAAAACGCCAGCAACGCGGCCTTTTTACGGTTCCTGGCCTTTTGCTGGCCTTTTGC
TCACATGGCTCGACAGATCT
